Addgene plasmid #22709: pAc5.1A-Dm-miR-92b
Depositing lab: Elisa Izaurralde. Depositing organization: Max Planck Institute for Developmental Biology. Publication: Target-specific requirements for enhancers of decapping in miRNA-mediated gene silencing. Eulalio A, Rehwinkel J, Stricker M, Huntzinger E, Yang SF, Doerks T, Dorner S, Bork P, Boutros M, Izaurralde E. Genes Dev. 2007 Oct 15. 21(20):2558-70. 10.1101/gad.443107 PubMed 17901217.
Backbone
  Vector backbone: pAc5.1A
  Backbone manufacturer: Invitrogen
  Backbone size w/o insert (bp): 5348
  Vector type: Drosophila expression
Growth in bacteria
  Bacterial resistance: Ampicillin, 100 μg/mL
  Growth temperature: 37°C
  Growth strain: DH5alpha
  Growth instructions: Dh5 alpha and XL-1 blue
  Copy number: High Copy
Gene/Insert
  Gene/Insert name: micro-RNA-92b (alt name: miR-92b)
  Species: D. melanogaster (fly); primary transcript
  Insert size (bp): 500
  GenBank ID: NR_002297
  Entrez Gene: mir-92b (a.k.a. CR33572, Dmel\CR33572, miR-92b, miR-92B, mIR-92b)
  Cloning method: Restriction Enzyme; 5′ cloning site EcoRI (not destroyed); 3′ cloning site XhoI (not destroyed)
  Sequencing primers: 5′ Ac5 forward primer site; 3′ BGH reverse priming site
Terms and licenses: Academic/Nonprofit Terms; Industry Terms: Not Available to Industry
How to cite: pAc5.1A-Dm-miR-92b was a gift from Elisa Izaurralde (Addgene plasmid # 22709 ; http://n2t.net/addgene:22709 ; RRID:Addgene_22709)
