[The description below was written by a language model from this plasmid's Addgene catalogue record and pLannotate feature annotations shown in this document.]
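Description:
pAc5.1A-Dm-miR-92b is a Drosophila expression plasmid built on the commercial pAc5.1A backbone and designed to overexpress the fly microRNA miR-92b in cultured insect cells. An approximately 500 bp fragment of the D. melanogaster mir-92b primary transcript was inserted between the EcoRI and XhoI sites of the polylinker, both of which remain intact, giving a total plasmid size of 5,848 bp. In bacteria the plasmid is maintained at high copy number through a ColE1/pUC-type origin and is selected with ampicillin via the β-lactamase gene and its native bla promoter.

Transcription of the insert is driven by the strong, constitutive Drosophila actin 5C (Ac5) promoter, which occupies about 2.5 kb upstream of the cloning site, and transcripts are terminated by the SV40 polyadenylation signal downstream. The primary miRNA transcript produced in this way is expected to be processed by the endogenous cellular miRNA biogenesis machinery into mature miR-92b. The V5 epitope tag annotated downstream of the polylinker belongs to the backbone and is intended for tagging protein-coding inserts, so it has no function for this non-coding insert. The short large T antigen and tetracycline-resistance fragments in the feature table are likewise backbone remnants rather than functional genes. The feature table does not annotate the miRNA insert itself, which would lie in the gap between the Ac5 promoter and the V5 tag.

The associated publication concerns the requirements for decapping enhancers in miRNA-mediated gene silencing. This is consistent with the plasmid being used to supply miR-92b in fly cells for assaying repression of target mRNAs, although the record does not describe specific assays.
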