Features (pLannotate 1.2.2; 8 found; start..end, strand, type, name):
     56..2568    +  promoter       Ac5 promoter: Drosophila melanogaster actin 5C promoter
   3133..3174    +  CDS            V5 tag: epitope tag from simian virus 5
   3274..3408    -  polyA_signal   SV40 poly(A) signal: SV40 polyadenylation signal
   3431..3515    -  CDS            large T antigen (fragment): large T antigen from SV40 (simian virus 40)
   3516..3986    +  CDS            TcR (fragment): tetracycline efflux protein; tet; confers resistance to tetracycline
   4030..4618    -  rep_origin     ori: high-copy-number ColE1/pMB1/pBR322/pUC origin of replication
   4789..5649    -  CDS            AmpR: β-lactamase; bla; confers resistance to ampicillin, carbenicillin, and related antibiotics
   5650..5754    -  promoter       AmpR promoter: bla
>Addgene plasmid #22709 | pAc5.1A-Dm-miR-92b | depositor full sequence | sequence record 57767 | pAc5.1A-Dm-miR-92b sequence 5848 bps
CTTCAAGGAATTAATTCTATATTCTAAAAACACAAATGATACTTCTAAAAAAAATCATGAATGGCATCAA
CTCTGAATCAAATCTTTGCAGATGCACCTACTTCTCATTTCCACTGTCACATCATTTTTCCAGATCTCGC
TGCCTGTTATGTGGCCCACAAACCAAGACACGTTTTATGGCCATTAAAGCTGGCTGATCGTCGCCAAACA
CCAAATACATATCAATATGTACATTCGAGAAAGAAGCGATCAAAGAAGCGTCTTCGGGCGAGTAGGAGAA
TGCGGAGGAGAAGGAGAACGAGCTGATCTAGTATCTCTCCACAATCCAATGCCAACTGACCAACTGGCCA
TATTCGGAGCAATTTGAAGCCAATTTCCATCGCCTGGCGATCGCTCCATTCTTGGCTATATGTTTTTCAC
CGTTCCCGGGGCCATTTTCAAAGACTCGTCGGTAAGATAAGATTGTGTCACTCGCTGTCTCTCTTCATTT
GTCGAAGAATGCTGAGGAATTTCGCGATGACGTCGGCGAGTATTTTGAAGAATGAGAATAATTTGTATTT
ATACGAAAATCAGTTAGTGGAATTTTCTACAAAAACATGTTATCTATAGATAATTTTGTTGCAAAATATG
TTGACTATGACAAAGATTGTATGTATATACCTTTAATGTATTCTCATTTTCTTATGTATTTATAATGGCA
ATGATGATACTGATGATATTTTAAGATGATGCCAGACCACAGGCTGATTTCTGCGTCTTTTGCCGAACGC
AGTGCATGTGCGGTTGTTGTTTTTTGGAATAGTTTCAATTTTCGGACTGTCCGCTTTGATTTCAGTTTCT
TGGCTTATTCAAAAAGCAAAGTAAAGCCAAAAAAGCGAGATGGCAATACCAAATGCGGCAAAACGGTAGT
GGAAGGAAAGGGGTGCGGGGCAGCGGAAGGAAGGGTGGGGCGGGGCGTGGCGGGGTCTGTGGCTGGGCGC
GACGTCACCGACGTTGGAGCCACTCCTTTGACCATGTGTGCGTGTGTGTATTATTCGTGTCTCGCCACTC
GCCGGTTGTTTTTTTCTTTTTATCTCGCTCTCTCTAGCGCCATCTCGTACGCATGCTCAACGCACCGCAT
GTTGCCGTGTCCTTTATGCGTCATTTTGGCTCGAAATAGGCAATTATTTAAACAAAGATTAGTCAACGAA
AACGCTAAAATAAATAAGTCTACAATATGGTTACTTATTGCCATGTGTGTGCAGCCAACGATAGCAACAA
AAGCAACAACACAGTGGCTTTCCCTCTTTCACTTTTTGTTTGCAAGCGCGTGCGAGCAAGACGGCACGAC
CGGCAAACGCAATTACGCTGACAAAGAGCAGACGAAGTTTTGGCCGAAAAACATCAAGGCGCCTGATACG
AATGCATTTGCAATAACAATTGCGATATTTAATATTGTTTATGAAGCTGTTTGACTTCAAAACACACAAA
AAAAAAAATAAAACAAATTATTTGAAAGAGAATTAGGAATCGGACAGCTTATCGTTACGGGCTAACAGCA
CACCGAGACGAAATAGCTTACCTGACGTCACAGCCTCTGGAAGAACTGCCGCCAAGCAGAGAGAGAGAGA
AAAAGAGGGAGAGCAGCTTAGACCGCATGTGCTTGTGTGTGAGGCGTCTCTCTCTTCGTCTCCTGTTTGC
GCAAACGCATAGACTGCACTGAGAAAATCGATTACCTATTTTTTATGAATGAATATTTGCACTATTACTA
TTCAAAACTATTAAGATAGCAATCACATTCAATAGCCAAATACTATACCACCTGAGCGATGCAACGAAAT
GATCAATTTGAGCAAAAATGCTGCATATTTAGGACGGCATCATTATAGAAATGCTTCTTGCTGTGTACTT
TTCTCTCGTCTGGCAGCTGTTTCGCCGTTATTGTTAAAACCGGCTTAAGTTAGGTGTGTTTTCTACGACT
AGTGATGCCCCTACTAGAAGATGTGTGTTGCACAAATGTCCCTGAATAACCAATTTGAAGTGCAGATAGC
AGTAAACGTAAGCTAATATGAATATTATTTAACTGTAATGTTTTAATATCGCTGGACATTACTAATAAAC
CCACTATAAACACATGTACATATGTATGTTTTGGCATACAATGAGTAGTTGGGGAAAAAATGTGTAAAAG
CACCGTGACCATCACAGCATAAAGATAACCAGCTGAAGTATCGAATATGAGTAACCCCCAAATTGAATCA
CATGCCGCAACTGATAGGACCCATGGAAGTACACTCTTCATGGCGATATACAAGACACACACAAGCACGA
ACACCCAGTTGCGGAGGAAATTCTCCGTAAATGAAAACCCAATCGGCGAACAATTCATACCCATATATGG
TAAAAGTTTTGAACGCGACTTGAGAGCGGAGAGCATTGCGGCTGATAAGGTTTTAGCGCTAAGCGGGCTT
TATAAAACGGGCTGCGGGACCAGTTTTCATATCACTACCGTTTGAGTTCTTGTGCTGTGTGGATACTCCT
CCCGACACAAAGCCGCTCCATCAGCCAGCAGTCGTCTAATCCAGAGACCCCGGATCGGGGTACCTACTAG
TCCAGTGTGGTGGAATTCTATGTGTGTGTAATTACAGTGTTTATGTGGCACTCGGACATTCCTGGCTCCT
CTCTTCCTTTTCCCACCTGGAGCTGGCTGACTTGGCGTATTGATATGGCCCAGGCCCACGAAAGGAGCGC
GAAAGGTGAGTGGTGTGGGGATTGGGCAGTTTGGAGTTTGAAGCGGATTGCATCCGAGATGAGAGTGCAG
TGGTACATTAAAACGTCACCTGATGTAGGCCGTGCCCAGTGCTTATTTGTTGCATTTTCGAAATACAAAT
TGCACTAGTCCCGGCCTGCAATGAGTGTCGCAGTCGACGATCTACACAGTGCAAAATAATTTGTAAAAAT
AATTAAAAATAATAACTTCATAGATTTTTTTATTAAATTAGTTTTTGTGTGGGATCTAATCACTAATCTT
GCAACAAATTTATAAAACGATCTACAAACATATCAATGTTGATCGTATCAGCTCCAAAATGACGCCCATT
TTTTTCGGTGCTGCGAGCAGCTTGCCATCTCGAGTCTAGAGGGCCCTTCGAAGGTAAGCCTATCCCTAAC
CCTCTCCTCGGTCTCGATTCTACGCGTACCGGTCATCATCACCATCACCATTGAGTTTAAACCCGCTGAT
CAGCCTCGACTGTGCCTTCTAAGGCCTGAGCTCGCTGATCAGCCTCGATCGAGGATCCAGACATGATAAG
ATACATTGATGAGTTTGGACAAACCACAACTAGAATGCAGTGAAAAAAATGCTTTATTTGTGAAATTTGT
GATGCTATTGCTTTATTTGTAACCATTATAAGCTGCAATAAACAAGTTAACAACAACAATTGCATTCATT
TTATGTTTCAGGTTCAGGGGGAGGTGTGGGAGGTTTTTTAAAGCAAGTAAAACCTCTACAAATGTGGTAT
GGCTGATTATGATCAGTCGACCGATGCCCTTGAGAGCCTTCAACCCAGTCAGCTCCTTCCGGTGGGCGCG
GGGCATGACTATCGTCGCCGCACTTATGACTGTCTTCTTTATCATGCAACTCGTAGGACAGGTGCCGGCA
GCGCTCTGGGTCATTTTCGGCGAGGACCGCTTTCGCTGGAGCGCGACGATGATCGGCCTGTCGCTTGCGG
TATTCGGAATCTTGCACGCCCTCGCTCAAGCCTTCGTCACTGGTCCCGCCACCAAACGTTTCGGCGAGAA
GCAGGCCATTATCGCCGGCATGGCGGCCGACGCGCTGGGCTACGTCTTGCTGGCGTTCGCGACGCGAGGC
TGGATGGCCTTCCCCATTATGATTCTTCTCGCTTCCGGCGGCATCGGGATGCCCGCGTTGCAGGCCATGC
TGTCCAGGCAGGTAGATGACGACCATCAGGGACAGCTTCAAGGATCGCTCGCGGCTCTTACCAGCCAGCA
AAAGGCCAGGAACCGTAAAAAGGCCGCGTTGCTGGCGTTTTTCCATAGGCTCCGCCCCCCTGACGAGCAT
CACAAAAATCGACGCTCAAGTCAGAGGTGGCGAAACCCGACAGGACTATAAAGATACCAGGCGTTTCCCC
CTGGAAGCTCCCTCGTGCGCTCTCCTGTTCCGACCCTGCCGCTTACCGGATACCTGTCCGCCTTTCTCCC
TTCGGGAAGCGTGGCGCTTTCTCAATGCTCACGCTGTAGGTATCTCAGTTCGGTGTAGGTCGTTCGCTCC
AAGCTGGGCTGTGTGCACGAACCCCCCGTTCAGCCCGACCGCTGCGCCTTATCCGGTAACTATCGTCTTG
AGTCCAACCCGGTAAGACACGACTTATCGCCACTGGCAGCAGCCACTGGTAACAGGATTAGCAGAGCGAG
GTATGTAGGCGGTGCTACAGAGTTCTTGAAGTGGTGGCCTAACTACGGCTACACTAGAAGGACAGTATTT
GGTATCTGCGCTCTGCTGAAGCCAGTTACCTTCGGAAAAAGAGTTGGTAGCTCTTGATCCGGCAAACAAA
CCACCGCTGGTAGCGGTGGTTTTTTTGTTTGCAAGCAGCAGATTACGCGCAGAAAAAAAGGATCTCAAGA
AGATCCTTTGATCTTTTCTACGGGGTCTGACGCTCAGTGGAACGAAAACTCACGTTAAGGGATTTTGGTC
ATGAGATTATCAAAAAGGATCTTCACCTAGATCCTTTTAAATTAAAAATGAAGTTTTAAATCAATCTAAA
GTATATATGAGTAAACTTGGTCTGACAGTTACCAATGCTTAATCAGTGAGGCACCTATCTCAGCGATCTG
TCTATTTCGTTCATCCATAGTTGCCTGACTCCCCGTCGTGTAGATAACTACGATACGGGAGGGCTTACCA
TCTGGCCCCAGTGCTGCAATGATACCGCGAGACCCACGCTCACCGGCTCCAGATTTATCAGCAATAAACC
AGCCAGCCGGAAGGGCCGAGCGCAGAAGTGGTCCTGCAACTTTATCCGCCTCCATCCAGTCTATTAATTG
TTGCCGGGAAGCTAGAGTAAGTAGTTCGCCAGTTAATAGTTTGCGCAACGTTGTTGCCATTGCTGCAGGC
ATCGTGGTGTCACGCTCGTCGTTTGGTATGGCTTCATTCAGCTCCGGTTCCCAACGATCAAGGCGAGTTA
CATGATCCCCCATGTTGTGCAAAAAAGCGGTTAGCTCCTTCGGTCCTCCGATCGTTGTCAGAAGTAAGTT
GGCCGCAGTGTTATCACTCATGGTTATGGCAGCACTGCATAATTCTCTTACTGTCATGCCATCCGTAAGA
TGCTTTTCTGTGACTGGTGAGTACTCAACCAAGTCATTCTGAGAATAGTGTATGCGGCGACCGAGTTGCT
CTTGCCCGGCGTCAACACGGGATAATACCGCGCCACATAGCAGAACTTTAAAAGTGCTCATCATTGGAAA
ACGTTCTTCGGGGCGAAAACTCTCAAGGATCTTACCGCTGTTGAGATCCAGTTCGATGTAACCCACTCGT
GCACCCAACTGATCTTCAGCATCTTTTACTTTCACCAGCGTTTCTGGGTGAGCAAAAACAGGAAGGCAAA
ATGCCGCAAAAAAGGGAATAAGGGCGACACGGAAATGTTGAATACTCATACTCTTCCTTTTTCAATATTA
TTGAAGCATTTATCAGGGTTATTGTCTCATGAGCGGATACATATTTGAATGTATTTAGAAAAATAAACAA
ATAGGGGTTCCGCGCACATTTCCCCGAAAAGTGCCACCTGACGTCTAAGAAACCATTATTATCATGACAT
TAACCTATAAAAATAGGCGTATCACGAGGCCCTTTCGT
