>Addgene plasmid #22709 | pAc5.1A-Dm-miR-92b | addgene partial sequence | sequence record 28621 | 22709 with BGH-rev
GGTACTCATGGTGAGGTGATGATGACCGGTACGCGTAGAATCGAGACCGAGGAGAGGGTTAGGGATAGGC
TTACCTTCGAAGGGCCCTCTAGACTCGAGATGGCAAGCTGCTCGCAGCACCGAAAAAAATGGGCGTCATT
TTGGAGCTGATACGATCAACATTGATATGTTTGTAGATCGTTTTATAAATTTGTTGCAAGATTAGTGATT
AGATCCCACACAAAAACTAATTTAATAAAAAAATCTATGAAGTTATTATTTTTAATTATTTTTACAAATT
ATTTTGCACTGTGTAGATCGTCGACTGCGACACTCATTGCAGGCCGGGACTAGTGCAATTTGTATTTCGA
AAATGCAACAAATAAGCACTGGGCACGGCCTACATCAGGTGACGTTTTAATGTACCACTGCACTCTCATC
TCGGATGCAATCCGCTTCAAACTCCAAACTGCCCAATCCCCACACCACTCACCTTTCGCGCTCCTTTCGT
GGGCCTGGGCCATATCAATACGCCAAGTCAGCCAGCTCCAGGTGGGAAAAGGAAGAGAGGAGCCAGGAAT
GTCCGAGTGCCACATAAACACTGTAATTACACACACATAGAATTCCACCACACTGGACTAGTAGGTACCC
CGATCCGGGGTCTCTGGATTAGACGACTGCTGGCTGATGGAGCGGCTTTGTGTCGGGATGAGTATCCACA
CAGCACAAGAACTCAAACGGTAGTGATATGAAAACTGGTCCCGCAGCCCGTTTATAAGCCCGCTAGCGCT
AAACCTTATCAG
